Addgene plasmid #23142: B23(9-122)
Depositing lab: SeWon Suh. Depositing organization: Seoul National University. Publication: Crystal structure of human nucleophosmin-core reveals plasticity of the pentamer-pentamer interface. Lee HH, Kim HS, Kang JY, Lee BI, Ha JY, Yoon HJ, Lim SO, Jung G, Suh SW. Proteins. 2007 Nov 15. 69(3):672-8. 10.1002/prot.21504 PubMed 17879352.
Backbone
  Vector backbone: pET21a(+)
  Backbone size w/o insert (bp): 5443
  Vector type: Bacterial Expression
Growth in bacteria
  Bacterial resistance: Ampicillin, 100 μg/mL
  Growth temperature: 37°C
  Growth strain: DH5alpha
  Copy number: High Copy
Gene/Insert
  Gene/Insert name: B23 core (alt name: Nucleophosmin core)
  Species: H. sapiens (human)
  Insert size (bp): 342
  Mutation: deleted amino acids 1-8
  GenBank ID: ABP97432
  Entrez Gene: NPM1 (a.k.a. B23, NPM)
  Tag / fusion protein: His (C terminal on backbone)
  Cloning method: Restriction Enzyme; 5′ cloning site NdeI (not destroyed); 3′ cloning site XhoI (not destroyed)
  Sequencing primers: 5′ T7; 3′ T7 Terminal
Terms and licenses: Academic/Nonprofit Terms; Industry Terms: Not Available to Industry
How to cite: B23(9-122) was a gift from SeWon Suh (Addgene plasmid # 23142 ; http://n2t.net/addgene:23142 ; RRID:Addgene_23142)
