[The description below was written by a language model from this plasmid's Addgene catalogue record.]
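Description:
B23(9-122) is a bacterial expression plasmid built on the pET21a(+) backbone (5443 bp without insert) that encodes the N-terminal core domain of human nucleophosmin (NPM1, also called B23 or NPM). The 342 bp insert corresponds to residues 9–122 of the protein. The record lists the mutation as a deletion of amino acids 1–8, and the construct name indicates that the fragment ends at residue 122, so the C-terminal portion of the protein is also absent. The fragment was cloned between the NdeI and XhoI sites, both of which remain intact, placing it in frame with the backbone-encoded C-terminal His tag for metal-affinity purification.

The plasmid is selected with ampicillin, is listed as high copy, and is propagated in a cloning strain such as DH5alpha. No feature table is supplied, so the regulatory elements are not explicitly annotated. However, pET21a(+) vectors generally drive expression from a T7 promoter under lac operator control, with a T7 terminator downstream, and the listed T7 and T7 terminal sequencing primers are consistent with this layout. Such vectors require a host that supplies T7 RNA polymerase for protein production, while non-expressing strains are used for maintenance.

The associated publication reports the crystal structure of the human nucleophosmin core and the plasticity of its pentamer–pentamer interface. This indicates that the construct was made to produce recombinant core-domain protein for structural work, and it would likewise suit biochemical studies of the oligomerisation domain.
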