>Addgene plasmid #23142 | B23(9-122) | addgene partial sequence | sequence record 29111 | 23142 with T7
TTAACTTTAAGAAGGAGATATACATATGAGCCCCCTGAGGCCCCAGAACTATCTTTTCGGTTGTGAACTA
AAGGCCGACAAAGATTATCACTTTAAGGTGGATAATGATGAAAATGAGCACCAGTTATCTTTAAGAACGG
TCAGTTTAGGGGCTGGTGCAAAGGATGAGTTGCACATTGTTGAAGCAGAGGCAATGAATTACGAAGGCAG
TCCAATTAAAGTAACACTGGCAACTTTGAAAATGTCTGTACAGCCAACGGTTTCCCTTGGGGGCTTTGAA
ATAACACCACCAGTGGTCTTAAGGTTGAAGTGTGGTTCAGGGCCAGTGCATATTAGTGGACAGCACTTAG
TAGCTGTGGAGGAAGATCTCGAGCACCACCACCACCACCACTGAGATCCGGCTGCTAACAAAGCCCGAAA
GGAAGCTGAGTTGGCTGCTGCCACCGCTGAGCAATAACTAGCATAACCCCTTGGGGCCTCTAAACGGGTC
TTGAGGGGTTTTTTGCTGAAAGGAGGAACTATATCCGGATTGGCGAATGGG
[124 nt withheld, positions 542-665]
C
[89 nt withheld, positions 667-755]
NTA
[49 nt withheld, positions 759-807]
CCTTTGACGTTGGAGTCCACGTTCTTTAATAGTGGACTCTTGTTCCANCTGGAACAACACTCAACCCTAT
CTCGGNCTATTCTTTGATTTATAAGGGATTTTGCCGATTTCGGCCTATTG
